>Addgene plasmid #198217 | pSBtet-Bla/PAG1-TurboID-GAI | addgene full sequence | sequence record 389406 | Addgene NGS Result
GGATCCCTATACAGTTGAAGTCGGAAGTTTACATACACTTAAGTTGGAGTCATTAAAACTCGTTTTTCAA
CTACTCCACAAATTTCTTGTTAACAAACAATAGTTTTGGCAAGTCAGTTAGGACATCTACTTTGTGCATG
ACACAAGTCATTTTTCCAACAATTGTTTACAGACAGATTATTTCACTTATAATTCACTGTATCACAATTC
CAGTGGGTCAGAAGTTTACATACACTAAGTTCGACTCCTCTGCAGAATGCGGCGATGTTTCGGTAAGGGG
TCCGCTATCTAGACGAGTTTACTCCCTATCAGTGATAGAGAACGTATGTCGAGTTTACTCCCTATCAGTG
ATAGAGAACGATGTCGAGTTTACTCCCTATCAGTGATAGAGAACGTATGTCGAGTTTACTCCCTATCAGT
GATAGAGAACGTATGTCGAGTTTACTCCCTATCAGTGATAGAGAACGTATGTCGAGTTTATCCCTATCAG
TGATAGAGAACGTATGTCGAGTTTACTCCCTATCAGTGATAGAGAACGTATGTCGATTAGGCGTGTACGG
TGGGCGCCTATAAAAGCAGAGCTCGTTTAGTGAACCGTCAGATCGCCTGGAGCCAATTCCAACTCTTTTG
CCTTATACCTACTTTCCGTACCACTTCCTACCCTCGAAAGGCCTCTGAGGCCACCATGGGGCCCGCGGGG
AGCCTGCTGGGCAGCGGACAGATGCAGATCACCCTGTGGGGAAGTCTGGCTGCTGTCGCCATTTTCTTCG
TCATCACCTTCCTCATCTTCCTGTGCTCTAGTTGTGACAGGGAAAAGAAGCCGCGACAGCATAGTGGGGA
CCATGAGAACCTGATGAACGTGCCTTCAGACAAGGAGATGTTCAGCCGTTCAGTTACTAGCCTGGCAACA
GATGCTCCTGCCAGCAGTGAGCAGAATGGGGCACTCACCAATGGGGACATTCTTTCAGAGGACAGTACTC
TGACCTGCATGCAGCATTACGAGGAAGTCCAGACATCGGCCTCGGATCTGCTGGATTCCCAGGACAGCAC
AGGGAAACCAAAATGTCATCAGAGTCGGGAGCTGCCCAGAATCCCTCCCGAGAGCGCAGTGGATACCATG
CTCACGGCGAGAAGTGTGGACGGGGACCAGGGGCTGGGGATGGAAGGGCCCTATGAAGTGCTCAAGGACA
GCTCCTCCCAAGAAAACATGGTGGAGGACTGCTTGTATGAAACTGTGAAAGAGATCAAGGAGGTGGCTGC
AGCTGCACACCTGGAGAAAGGCCACAGTGGCAAGGCAAAATCTACTTCTGCCTCGAAAGAGCTCCCAGGG
CCCCAGACTGAAGGCAAAGCTGAGTTTGCTGAATATGCCTCGGTGGACAGAAACAAAAAATGTCGTCAAA
GTGTTAATGTAGAGAGTATCCTTGGAAATTCATGTGATCCAGAAGAGGAGGCCCCACCACCTGTCCCTGT
TAAGCTTCTGGACGAGAATGAAAACCTTCAGGAGAAGGAAGGGGGAGAGGCGGAAGAGAGTGCCACAGAC
ACGACCAGTGAAACTAACAAGAGATTTAGCTCATTGTCATACAAGTCTCGGGAAGAAGACCCCACTCTCA
CAGAAGAAGAGATCTCAGCTATGTACTCATCAGTAAATAAACCTGGACAGTTAGTGAATAAATCGGGGCA
GTCGCTTACAGTTCCGGAGTCCACCTACACCTCCATTCAAGGGGACCCACAGAGGTCACCCTCCTCCTGT
AATGATCTCTATGCTACTGTTAAAGACTTCGAAAAAACTCCAAACAGCACACTTCCACCAGCAGGGAGGC
CCAGCGAGGAGCCAGAGCCTGATTATGAAGCGATACAGACTCTCAACAGAGAGGAAGAAAAGGCCACCCT
GGGGACCAATGGCCACCACGGTCTCGTCCCAAAGGAGAACGACTACGAGAGCATAAGTGACTTGCAGCAA
GGCAGAGATATTACCAGGCTCGGAGGAGGCAGCGGCGGAGGATCCGGAGGCCTGGCTCCATATCTGCCAC
GGTGGGAGAAGCTGGATAACTTCATCAATAGACCCGTGAAGCTGATCATTGGGGACAAAGAGATTTTCGG
GATTAGCCGGGGGATTGATAAACAGGGAGCCCTGCTGCTGGAACAGGACGGAGTTATCAAACCCTGGATG
GGCGGAGAAATCAGTCTGCGGTCTGCCGAAAAGCTGCAGCTGCCTCCCCTGGAGCGCCTGACCCTGGACG
GCGGAGGAAGCGGAGGCGGAAGTGGACAAGACAAGAAGACTATGATGATGAATGAAGAAGATGATGGTAA
TGGAATGGATGAGCTTCTGGCCGTGCTCGGTTATAAGGTGCGCTCATCCGAAATGGCCGACGTGGCACAG
AAGCTGGAACAATTGGAGGTTATGATGTCTAATGTTCAAGAAGATGATTTGTCTCAGCTCGCCACGGAGA
CTGTTCATTATAATCCGGCGGAACTCTATACTTGGCTGGATTCTATGCTGACTGATCTGAATCCTTGACA
GGCGTGGGACCTCTACTACCACGTGTTCAGGAGGATCAGCAAGCAGCTCTGAGGCCTGTCAGGCCAAGCT
TCCATCGATAGACATGATAAGATACATTGATGAGTTTGGACAAACCACAACAAGAATGCAGTGAAAAAAA
TGCTTTATTTGTGAAATTTGTGATGCTATTGCTTTATTTGTAACCATTATAAGCTGCAATAAACAAGTTA
ACAACAACAATTGCATTCATTTTATGTTTCAGGTTCAGGGGGAGATGTGGGAGGTTTTTTAAAGCAAGTA
AAACCTCTACAAATGTGGTACCTAGGCGAGACCCTGTCTCACAAAATAAAGTAAGCCCGGACTGAGTGCG
GAAAGGCGGGCCTGGCGGGTCTGGTCTCCCCATGCGGGCCACCAGAGGCCCTGCAGCCTTCAGTCGCTTG
AAGGGGTAATGGCGCTTCCACTCACAAACATGGCGGACAGAGCGTGTGAACGAGATGAACAGCCCCTCAA
AAATATGGCCGCCGAGGCTGGACGGCCGTGCCCCAGCAGCACCGCCTCCGCGCCCCACGTGATCTCTCGC
CGGGCACAGCGCTGACCGCGGAGGTCCAACCGGAAGAATGTCCGGATTGGACATTCGGAAGAGGGCCCGC
CTTCCCTGGGGAATCTCTGCGCACGCGCAGAACGCTTCGACCAATGAAAACACAGGAAGCCGTCCGCGCA
ACCGCGTTGCGTCACTTCTGCCGCCCCTGTTTCAAGGTATATAGCCGTAGACGGAACTTCGCCTTTCTCT
CGGCCTTAGCGCCATTTTTTTGGGTGAGTGTTTTTTGGTTCCTGCGTTGGGATTCCGTGTACAATCCATA
GACATCTGACCTCGGCACTTAGCATCATCACAGCAAACTAACTGTAGCCTTTCTCTCTTTCCCTGTAGAA
ACCTCTGCACCTGAGGCCACCATGTCTAGACTGGACAAGAGCAAAGTCATAAACGGCGCTCTGGAATTAC
TCAATGGAGTCGGTATCGAAGGCCTGACGACAAGGAAACTCGCTCAAAAGCTGGGAGTTGAGCAGCCTAC
CCTGTACTGGCACGTGAAGAACAAGCGGGCCCTGCTCGATGCCCTGCCAATCGAGATGCTGGACAGGCAT
CATACCCACTTCTGCCCCCTGGAAGGCGAGTCATGGCAAGACTTTCTGCGGAACAACGCCAAGTCATTCC
GCTGTGCTCTCCTCTCACATCGCGACGGGGCTAAAGTGCATCTCGGCACCCGCCCAACAGAGAAACAGTA
CGAAACCCTGGAAAATCAGCTCGCGTTCCTGTGTCAGCAAGGCTTCTCCCTGGAGAACGCACTGTACGCT
CTGTCCGCCGTGGGCCACTTTACACTGGGCTGCGTATTGGAGGAACAGGAGCATCAAGTAGCAAAAGAGG
AAAGAGAGACACCTACCACCGATTCTATGCCCCCACTTCTGAGACAAGCAATTGAGCTGTTCGACCGGCA
GGGAGCCGAACCTGCCTTCCTTTTCGGCCTGGAACTAATCATATGTGGCCTGGAGAAACAGCTAAAGTGC
GAAAGCGGCGGGCCGGCCGACGCCCTTGACGATTTTGACTTAGACATGCTCCCAGCCGATGCCCTTGACG
ACTTTGACCTTGATATGCTGCCTGCTGACGCTCTTGACGATTTTGACCTTGACATGCTCCCCGGGTCCGG
CGCTACTAACTTCAGCCTGCTGAAGCAGGCTGGTGACGTCGAGGAGAATCCTGGTCCCATGGCCATGCCT
TTGTCTCAAGAAGAATCCACCCTCATTGAAAGAGCAACGGCTACAATCAACAGCATCCCCATCTCTGAAG
ACTACAGCGTCGCCAGCGCAGCTCTCTCTAGCGACGGCCGCATCTTCACTGGTGTCAATGTATATCATTT
TACTGGGGGACCTTGTGCAGAACTCGTGGTGCTGGGCACTGCTGCTGCTGCGGCAGCTGGCAACCTGACT
TGTATCGTCGCGATCGGAAATGAGAACAGGGGCATCTTGAGCCCCTGCGGACGGTGCCGACAGGTGCTTC
TCGATCTGCATCCTGGGATCAAAGCCATAGTGAAGGACAGTGATGGACAGCCGACGGCAGTTGGGATTCG
TGAATTGCTGCCCTCTGGTTATGTGTGGGAGGGCTAATTCGAAGGCCTGTCGTGAAGCTTGGGGATCAAT
TCTCTAGAGCTCGCTGATCAGCCTCGACTGTGCCTTCTAGTTGCCAGCCATCTGTTGTTTGCCCCTCCCC
CGTGCCTTCCTTGACCCTGGAAGGTGCCACTCCCACTGTCCTTTCCTAATAAAATGAGGAAATTGCATCG
CATTGTCTGAGTAGGTGTCATTCTATTCTGGGGGGTGGGGTGGGGCAGGACAGCAAGGGGGAGGATTGGG
AAGACAATAGCAGGCATGCTGGGGATGCGGTGGGCTCTATGGCTTCTGAGGCGGAAAGAACCAGCTGGGC
CTACTAGCTACTCGGGACCCCTTACCGAAACATCGCCGCATTCTGCAGAGGAGTCGAGTGTATGTAAACT
TCTGACCCACTGGGAATGTGATGAAAGAAATAAAAGCTGAAATGAATCATTCTCTCTACTATTATTCTGA
TATTTCACATTCTTAAAATAAAGTGGTGATCCTAACTGACCTAAGACAGGGAATTTTTACTAGGATTAAA
TGTCAGGAATTGTGAAAAAGTGAGTTTAAATGTATTTGGCTAAGGTGTATGTAAACTTCCGACTTCAACT
GTATAGGGATCCGCTTCCTCGCTCACTGACTCGCTGCGCTCGGTCGTTCGGCTGCGGCGAGCGGTATCAG
CTCACTCAAAGGCGGTAATACGGTTATCCACAGAATCAGGGGATAACGCAGGAAAGAACATGTGAGCAAA
AGGCCAGCAAAAGGCCAGGAACCGTAAAAAGGCCGCGTTGCTGGCGTTTTTCCATAGGCTCCGCCCCCCT
GACGAGCATCACAAAAATCGACGCTCAAGTCAGAGGTGGCGAAACCCGACAGGACTATAAAGATACCAGG
CGTTTCCCCCTGGAAGCTCCCTCGTGCGCTCTCCTGTTCCGACCCTGCCGCTTACCGGATACCTGTCCGC
CTTTCTCCCTTCGGGAAGCGTGGCGCTTTCTCATAGCTCACGCTGTAGGTATCTCAGTTCGGTGTAGGTC
GTTCGCTCCAAGCTGGGCTGTGTGCACGAACCCCCCGTTCAGCCCGACCGCTGCGCCTTATCCGGTAACT
ATCGTCTTGAGTCCAACCCGGTAAGACACGACTTATCGCCACTGGCAGCAGCCACTGGTAACAGGATTAG
CAGAGCGAGGTATGTAGGCGGTGCTACAGAGTTCTTGAAGTGGTGGCCTAACTACGGCTACACTAGAAGA
ACAGTATTTGGTATCTGCGCTCTGCTGAAGCCAGTTACCTTCGGAAAAAGAGTTGGTAGCTCTTGATCCG
GCAAACAAACCACCGCTGGTAGCGGTGGTTTTTTTGTTTGCAAGCAGCAGATTACGCGCAGAAAAAAAGG
ATCTCAAGAAGATCCTTTGATCTTTTCTACGGGGTCTGACGCTCAGTGGAACGAAAACTCACGTTAAGGG
ATTTTGGTCATGAGATTATCAAAAAGGATCTTCACCTAGATCCTTTTAAATTAAAAATGAAGTTTTAAAT
CAATCTAAAGTATATATGAGTAAACTTGGTCTGACAGTTACCAATGCTTAATCAGTGAGGCACCTATCTC
AGCGATCTGTCTATTTCGTTCATCCATAGTTGCCTGACTCCCCGTCGTGTAGATAACTACGATACGGGAG
GGCTTACCATCTGGCCCCAGTGCTGCAATGATACCGCGAGACCCACGCTCACCGGCTCCAGATTTATCAG
CAATAAACCAGCCAGCCGGAAGGGCCGAGCGCAGAAGTGGTCCTGCAACTTTATCCGCCTCCATCCAGTC
TATTAATTGTTGCCGGGAAGCTAGAGTAAGTAGTTCGCCAGTTAATAGTTTGCGCAACGTTGTTGCCATT
GCTACAGGCATCGTGGTGTCACGCTCGTCGTTTGGTATGGCTTCATTCAGCTCCGGTTCCCAACGATCAA
GGCGAGTTACATGATCCCCCATGTTGTGCAAAAAAGCGGTTAGCTCCTTCGGTCCTCCGATCGTTGTCAG
AAGTAAGTTGGCCGCAGTGTTATCACTCATGGTTATGGCAGCACTGCATAATTCTCTTACTGTCATGCCA
TCCGTAAGATGCTTTTCTGTGACTGGTGAGTACTCAACCAAGTCATTCTGAGAATAGTGTATGCGGCGAC
CGAGTTGCTCTTGCCCGGCGTCAATACGGGATAATACCGCGCCACATAGCAGAACTTTAAAAGTGCTCAT
CATTGGAAAACGTTCTTCGGGGCGAAAACTCTCAAGGATCTTACCGCTGTTGAGATCCAGTTCGATGTAA
CCCACTCGTGCACCCAACTGATCTTCAGCATCTTTTACTTTCACCAGCGTTTCTGGGTGAGCAAAAACAG
GAAGGCAAAATGCCGCAAAAAAGGGAATAAGGGCGACACGGAAATGTTGAATACTCATACTCTTCCTTTT
TCAATATTATTGAAGCATTTATCAGGGTTATTGTCTCATGAGCGGATACATATTTGAATGTATTTAGAAA
AATAAACAAATAGGGGTTCCGCGCACATTTCCCCGAAAAGTGCCACCTGATGCGGTGTGAAATACCGCAC
AGATGCGTAAGGAGAAAATACCGCATCAGGAAATTGTAAGCGTTAATATTTTGTTAAAATT
Features (pLannotate 1.2.2; 18 found; start..end, strand, type, name):
    295..607     +  promoter       tight TRE promoter: Tet-responsive promoter PTight, consisting of seven tet operator sequences followed by the minimal CMV promoter
    686..1981    +  CDS            PAG1: PHAG1_HUMAN - Also known as CBP, PAG. Experimental evidence at protein level: Swiss-Prot protein existence level 1. Negatively regulates TCR (T-cell antigen receptor)-mediated signaling in T-cells and FCER1 (high affinity immunoglobulin epsilon receptor)-mediated signaling in mast cells. Promotes CSK activation and recruitment to lipid rafts, which results in LCK inhibition. Inhibits immunological synapse formation by preventing dynamic arrangement of lipid raft proteins. May be involved in cell adhesion signaling. From Homo sapiens (Human).
   2008..2203    +  CDS            miniTurbo (fragment): N-terminally truncated mutant of the E. coli biotin ligase BioID engineered for improved catalytic efficiency (Branon et al., 2018)
   2210..2236    +  CDS            NES: nuclear export signal from the HIV Rev protein (Fischer et al., 1995)
   2306..2515    +  CDS            GAI (fragment): GAI_ARATH - Also known as RGA2 From Arabidopsis thaliana (Mouse-ear cress).
   2601..2651    +  CDS            VP1_SV40 (fragment): Experimental evidence at protein level: Swiss-Prot protein existence level 1. Forms an icosahedral capsid with a T=7 symmetry and a 40 nm diameter. The capsid is composed of 72 pentamers linked to each other by disulfide bonds and associated with VP2 or VP3 proteins. Binds to N- glycolylneuraminic analog of the ganglioside GM1 on the cell surface to provide virion attachment to target cell (PubMed:18353982). Once attached, the virion is internalized by caveolin-mediated endocytosis and traffics to the endoplasmic reticulum. Inside the endoplasmic reticulum, the protein folding machinery isomer
   2648..2729    -  polyA_signal   SV40 poly(A) signal: SV40 polyadenylation signal
   2752..2820    -  CDS            large T antigen (fragment): large T antigen from SV40 (simian virus 40)
   3452..4149    +  CDS            rtTA3 (fragment): reverse tetracycline transactivator 3 activates expression from Tet-responsive promoters in the presence of doxycycline
   4079..4189    +  CDS            VP48: 3 tandem repeats of the minimal activation domain of herpes simplex virus VP16 (Cheng et al., 2013)
   4265..4654    +  CDS            bsd: BSD_ASPTE - Experimental evidence at protein level: Swiss-Prot protein existence level 1. Catalyzes the deamination of the cytosine moiety of the antibiotics blasticidin S, cytomycin and acetylblasticidin S. From Aspergillus terreus.
   4718..4942    +  polyA_signal   bGH poly(A) signal: bovine growth hormone polyadenylation signal
   4946..4967    +  promoter       SV40 promoter (fragment): SV40 enhancer and early promoter
   5439..6027    -  rep_origin     ori: high-copy-number ColE1/pMB1/pBR322/pUC origin of replication
   6198..7058    -  CDS            AmpR: β-lactamase; bla; confers resistance to ampicillin, carbenicillin, and related antibiotics
   7059..7163    -  promoter       AmpR promoter: bla
   7190..7240    +  misc_feature   bom (fragment): basis of mobility region from pBR322
   7241..7271    -  rep_origin     M13 ori (fragment): M13 bacteriophage origin of replication; arrow indicates direction of (+) strand synthesis
