[The description below was written by a language model from this plasmid's Addgene catalogue record and pLannotate feature annotations shown in this document.]
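Description:
pSBtet-Bla/PAG1-TurboID-GAI is a mammalian expression plasmid built on the pSBtet-Bla backbone, which the record describes as a transposon vector. This implies stable genomic integration of the cargo by a transposase supplied separately, although the transposon end repeats are not annotated in the feature table. In bacteria it is maintained through a high-copy ColE1/pUC-type origin and the AmpR β-lactamase gene. Transfected mammalian cells are selected with blasticidin through the bsd deaminase gene.

The payload is a fusion reading frame under the tight TRE promoter, which consists of seven tet operators upstream of a minimal CMV promoter. Full-length human PAG1 (also called CBP) is a lipid-raft-associated adaptor that recruits and activates CSK. It is followed by a C-terminal fragment of the TurboID biotin ligase beginning at G257, an annotated HIV Rev nuclear export signal, and residues 11–93 of Arabidopsis GAI, and the unit ends at an SV40 polyadenylation signal. A second cassette encodes an rtTA3-type reverse tetracycline transactivator with VP16-derived activation repeats, then bsd and a bGH poly(A) signal. The promoter for this cassette and the element linking its two coding regions are not annotated. Because the transactivator is carried on the same plasmid, doxycycline induction needs no additional construct.

The stated purpose is gibberellic acid-inducible biotin labeling. The ligase fragment is presumably inactive alone and is reconstituted when gibberellin drives GAI to bind a partner carrying the complementary TurboID half. That partner is not part of this record. The catalogue gives a total size of about 8,000 bp, whereas the sequenced record is 7,271 nt.
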