Addgene plasmid #198217: pSBtet-Bla/PAG1-TurboID-GAI
Purpose: Transposon vector (Addgene #60510) for doxycycline-inducible expression of a trimer with human PAG1, part of TurboID (after G257), and GAI (AAs 11-93) for gibberellic acid-inducible biotin labeling
Depositing lab: Eric Davis. Depositing organization: University of Texas MD Anderson Cancer Center.
Backbone
  Vector backbone: pSBtet-Bla
  Backbone manufacturer: Addgene #60510
  Backbone size w/o insert (bp): 7037
  Total vector size (bp): 8000
  Modifications to backbone: None
  Vector type: Mammalian Expression ; Transposon
  Selectable markers: Blasticidin
Growth in bacteria
  Bacterial resistance: Ampicillin, 100 μg/mL
  Growth temperature: 37°C
  Growth strain: DH5alpha
  Copy number: Unknown
Gene/Insert
  Gene/Insert name: PAG1 (alt name: CBP)
  Species: H. sapiens (human)
  Insert size (bp): 1296
  Mutation: None
  GenBank ID: NM_018440.4
  Entrez Gene: PAG1 (a.k.a. CBP, PAG)
  Tag / fusion protein: 3’ part of TurboID, starting with G257 (C terminal on insert); amino acids 11-93 of GAI (gibberellin insensitive)
Resource information
  A portion of this plasmid was derived from a plasmid made by: Gene blocks synthesized by IDT
Terms and licenses: Academic/Nonprofit Terms; Industry Terms: Not Available to Industry
How to cite: pSBtet-Bla/PAG1-TurboID-GAI was a gift from Eric Davis (Addgene plasmid # 198217 ; http://n2t.net/addgene:198217 ; RRID:Addgene_198217)
